Addgene plasmid #102326: pCDH-SIRT6-G60A
Purpose: Human SIRT6 G60A for mammalian expression
Depositing lab: Hening Lin. Depositing organization: Cornell University. Publication: Identifying the functional contribution of the defatty-acylase activity of SIRT6. Zhang X, Khan S, Jiang H, Antonyak MA, Chen X, Spiegelman NA, Shrimp JH, Cerione RA, Lin H. Nat Chem Biol. 2016 Aug;12(8):614-20. doi: 10.1038/nchembio.2106. Epub 2016 Jun 20. PubMed 27322069.
Backbone
  Vector backbone: pCDH
  Backbone size w/o insert (bp): 7348
  Total vector size (bp): 8452
  Vector type: Mammalian Expression, Lentiviral
  Selectable markers: Puromycin
Growth in bacteria
  Bacterial resistance: Ampicillin, 100 μg/mL
  Growth temperature: 37°C
  Growth strain: NEB Stable
  Copy number: High Copy
Gene/Insert
  Gene/Insert name: SIRT6
  Species: H. sapiens (human)
  Insert size (bp): 1068
  Mutation: changed glycine 60 to alanine
  GenBank ID: CR457200
  Entrez Gene: SIRT6 (a.k.a. SIR2L6, hSIRT6)
  Promoter: CMV
  Tag / fusion protein: None
  Cloning method: Restriction Enzyme; 5′ cloning site EcoRI (not destroyed); 3′ cloning site BamHI (not destroyed)
  Sequencing primers: 5′ CMV; 3′ CTCTAGGCACCCGTTCAATTGC
Terms and licenses: Academic/Nonprofit Terms; Industry Terms: Not Available to Industry
How to cite: pCDH-SIRT6-G60A was a gift from Hening Lin (Addgene plasmid # 102326 ; http://n2t.net/addgene:102326 ; RRID:Addgene_102326)
