[The description below was written by a language model from this plasmid's Addgene catalogue record and pLannotate feature annotations shown in this document.]
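Description:
pCDH-SIRT6-G60A is a third-generation-style HIV-1 lentiviral transfer plasmid built on the pCDH backbone for expressing a point mutant of human SIRT6 in mammalian cells, either by direct transfection or after packaging into lentivirus. In bacteria it is maintained through a high-copy ColE1/pUC-type origin and selected with ampicillin via the β-lactamase gene. The plasmid backbone also carries remnants of lac, rop and bom sequences that have no evident functional role here. The catalogue lists a total size of about 8.45 kb, consistent with the sequenced record.

The viral portion begins with an RSV promoter fused to a truncated HIV-1 5′ LTR, which drives Tat-independent transcription of the genomic RNA in packaging cells. This is followed by the Ψ packaging signal with a gag fragment, the Rev response element for nuclear export of the unspliced RNA, and the cPPT/CTS that aids nuclear import of the provirus. Downstream, a CMV promoter drives the untagged SIRT6 open reading frame, cloned between EcoRI and BamHI and carrying a glycine-to-alanine change at residue 60. A second cassette uses the EF-1α core promoter joined to an HTLV-1 LTR segment to express puromycin N-acetyltransferase, allowing selection of stably transduced cells. A WPRE enhances transcript stability and expression, and the unit ends in a truncated 3′ LTR followed by an SV40 polyadenylation signal and SV40 origin.

The associated publication concerns the functional contribution of SIRT6's defatty-acylase activity, so this mutant is presumably used to help dissect the protein's enzymatic activities in cells, although the record does not state the specific biochemical effect of G60A.
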