Features (pLannotate 1.2.2; 28 found; start..end, strand, type, name):
     36..262     +  promoter       RSV promoter: Rous sarcoma virus enhancer/promoter
    263..443     +  LTR            5' LTR (truncated): truncated 5' long terminal repeat (LTR) from HIV-1
    490..615     +  misc_feature   HIV-1 Ψ: packaging signal of human immunodeficiency virus type 1
    599..937     +  CDS            HIV-1 gag (fragment): gag protein from human immunodeficiency virus 1; gag
   1108..1341    +  misc_feature   RRE: The Rev response element (RRE) of HIV-1 allows for Rev-dependent mRNA export from the nucleus to the cytoplasm.
   1718..1818    +  CDS            Rev (fragment): human immunodeficiency virus 1 (HIV-1) Rev protein; rev; enhances nuclear export of unspliced and incompletely spliced viral mRNAs
   1837..1953    +  misc_feature   cPPT/CTS: central polypurine tract and central termination sequence of HIV-1
   1966..2042    +  enhancer       CMV enhancer (fragment): human cytomegalovirus immediate early enhancer
   2043..2246    +  promoter       CMV promoter: human cytomegalovirus (CMV) immediate early promoter
   2329..3393    +  CDS            SIRT6: SIR6_HUMAN - Also known as SIR2L6. Experimental evidence at protein level: Swiss-Prot protein existence level 1. NAD-dependent protein deacetylase involved in various processes including telomere maintenance and gene expression, and consequently has roles in genomic stability, cell senescence and apoptosis (PubMed:18337721, PubMed:19135889, PubMed:19625767, PubMed:21362626). Has very weak deacetylase activity and can bind NAD(+) in the absence of acetylated substrate (PubMed:21362626). Has deacetylase activity towards histone H3K9Ac and H3K56Ac (PubMed:19625767, PubMed:21362626). Modulates ace
   3444..3655    +  promoter       EF-1α core promoter: core promoter for human elongation factor EF-1α
   3668..3936    +  LTR            5' LTR (truncated): truncated 5' long terminal repeat (LTR) from human T-cell leukemia virus (HTLV) type 1
   3963..4562    +  CDS            PuroR: puromycin N-acetyltransferase; pac from Streptomyces alboniger; confers resistance to puromycin
   4569..5157    +  misc_feature   WPRE: woodchuck hepatitis virus posttranscriptional regulatory element
   5152..5259    +  CDS            nef (fragment): NEF_SIVS4 - Experimental evidence at protein level: Swiss-Prot protein existence level 1. Interferes with TCR signaling from the cell membrane. Interacts with CD247/TCRZ (TCR zeta chain) and exert potent down- regulation of cell surface TCR/CD3 complexes. From Simian immunodeficiency virus (isolate F236/smH4) (SIV-sm) (Simian immunodeficiency virus sooty mangabey monkey).
   5284..5464    +  LTR            5' LTR (truncated): truncated 5' long terminal repeat (LTR) from HIV-1
   5536..5657    +  polyA_signal   SV40 poly(A) signal: SV40 polyadenylation signal
   5697..5832    +  rep_origin     SV40 ori: SV40 origin of replication
   5889..5905    -  protein_bind   lac operator: The lac repressor binds to the lac operator to inhibit transcription in E. coli. This inhibition can be relieved by adding lactose or isopropyl-β-D-thiogalactopyranoside (IPTG). lac repressor encoded by lacI
   5913..5943    -  promoter       lac promoter: promoter for the E. coli lac operon
   5958..5979    -  protein_bind   CAP binding site: CAP binding activates transcription in the presence of cAMP. E. coli catabolite activator protein
   5992..6084    -  CDS            lacI (fragment): lac repressor; lacI; The lac repressor binds to the lac operator to inhibit transcription in E. coli. This inhibition can be relieved by adding lactose or isopropyl-β-D-thiogalactopyranoside (IPTG).
   6267..6855    -  rep_origin     ori: high-copy-number ColE1/pMB1/pBR322/pUC origin of replication
   7026..7886    -  CDS            AmpR: β-lactamase; bla; confers resistance to ampicillin, carbenicillin, and related antibiotics
   7887..7991    -  promoter       AmpR promoter: bla
   8086..8121    +  CDS            rop (fragment): Rop protein, which maintains plasmids at low copy number; rop
   8223..8322    +  misc_feature   bom (fragment): basis of mobility region from pBR322
   8328..22      -  CDS            lacZα (fragment) (across the origin): LacZα fragment of β-galactosidase; lacZ fragment
>Addgene plasmid #102326 | pCDH-SIRT6-G60A | addgene full sequence | sequence record 198054 | Addgene NGS Result
CGTTGTAAAACGACGGCCAGTGCCAAGCTGACGCGTGTAGTCTTATGCAATACTCTTGTAGTCTTGCAAC
ATGGTAACGATGAGTTAGCAACATGCCTTACAAGGAGAGAAAAAGCACCGTGCATGCCGATTGGTGGAAG
TAAGGTGGTACGATCGTGCCTTATTAGGAAGGCAACAGACGGGTCTGACATGGATTGGACGAACCACTGA
ATTGCCGCATTGCAGAGATATTGTATTTAAGTGCCTAGCTCGATACATAAACGGGTCTCTCTGGTTAGAC
CAGATCTGAGCCTGGGAGCTCTCTGGCTAACTAGGGAACCCACTGCTTAAGCCTCAATAAAGCTTGCCTT
GAGTGCTTCAAGTAGTGTGTGCCCGTCTGTTGTGTGACTCTGGTAACTAGAGATCCCTCAGACCCTTTTA
GTCAGTGTGGAAAATCTCTAGCAGTGGCGCCCGAACAGGGACTTGAAAGCGAAAGGGAAACCAGAGGAGC
TCTCTCGACGCAGGACTCGGCTTGCTGAAGCGCGCACGGCAAGAGGCGAGGGGCGGCGACTGGTGAGTAC
GCCAAAAATTTTGACTAGCGGAGGCTAGAAGGAGAGAGATGGGTGCGAGAGCGTCAGTATTAAGCGGGGG
AGAATTAGATCGCGATGGGAAAAAATTCGGTTAAGGCCAGGGGGAAAGAAAAAATATAAATTAAAACATA
TAGTATGGGCAAGCAGGGAGCTAGAACGATTCGCAGTTAATCCTGGCCTGTTAGAAACATCAGAAGGCTG
TAGACAAATACTGGGACAGCTACAACCATCCCTTCAGACAGGATCAGAAGAACTTAGATCATTATATAAT
ACAGTAGCAACCCTCTATTGTGTGCATCAAAGGATAGAGATAAAAGACACCAAGGAAGCTTTAGACAAGA
TAGAGGAAGAGCAAAACAAAAGTAAGACCACCGCACAGCAAGCGGCCACTGATCTTCAGACCTGGAGGAG
GAGATATGAGGGACAATTGGAGAAGTGAATTATATAAATATAAAGTAGTAAAAATTGAACCATTAGGAGT
AGCACCCACCAAGGCAAAGAGAAGAGTGGTGCAGAGAGAAAAAAGAGCAGTGGGAATAGGAGCTTTGTTC
CTTGGGTTCTTGGGAGCAGCAGGAAGCACTATGGGCGCAGCGTCAATGACGCTGACGGTACAGGCCAGAC
AATTATTGTCTGGTATAGTGCAGCAGCAGAACAATTTGCTGAGGGCTATTGAGGCGCAACAGCATCTGTT
GCAACTCACAGTCTGGGGCATCAAGCAGCTCCAGGCAAGAATCCTGGCTGTGGAAAGATACCTAAAGGAT
CAACAGCTCCTGGGGATTTGGGGTTGCTCTGGAAAACTCATTTGCACCACTGCTGTGCCTTGGAATGCTA
GTTGGAGTAATAAATCTCTGGAACAGATTTGGAATCACACGACCTGGATGGAGTGGGACAGAGAAATTAA
CAATTACACAAGCTTAATACACTCCTTAATTGAAGAATCGCAAAACCAGCAAGAAAAGAATGAACAAGAA
TTATTGGAATTAGATAAATGGGCAAGTTTGTGGAATTGGTTTAACATAACAAATTGGCTGTGGTATATAA
AATTATTCATAATGATAGTAGGAGGCTTGGTAGGTTTAAGAATAGTTTTTGCTGTACTTTCTATAGTGAA
TAGAGTTAGGCAGGGATATTCACCATTATCGTTTCAGACCCACCTCCCAACCCCGAGGGGACCCGACAGG
CCCGAAGGAATAGAAGAAGAAGGTGGAGAGAGAGACAGAGACAGATCCATTCGATTAGTGAACGGATCTC
GACGGTATCGGTTAACTTTTAAAAGAAAAGGGGGGATTGGGGGGTACAGTGCAGGGGAAAGAATAGTAGA
CATAATAGCAACAGACATACAAACTAAAGAATTACAAAAACAAATTACAAAATTCAAAATTTTATCGATA
CTAGTATTATGCCCAGTACATGACCTTATGGGACTTTCCTACTTGGCAGTACATCTACGTATTAGTCATC
GCTATTACCATGGTGATGCGGTTTTGGCAGTACATCAATGGGCGTGGATAGCGGTTTGACTCACGGGGAT
TTCCAAGTCTCCACCCCATTGACGTCAATGGGAGTTTGTTTTGGCACCAAAATCAACGGGACTTTCCAAA
ATGTCGTAACAACTCCGCCCCATTGACGCAAATGGGCGGTAGGCGTGTACGGTGGGAGGTTTATATAAGC
AGAGCTCGTTTAGTGAACCGTCAGATCGCCTGGAGACGCCATCCACGCTGTTTTGACCTCCATAGAAGAT
TCTAGAGCTAGCGAATTCATGTCGGTGAATTACGCGGCGGGGCTGTCGCCGTACGCGGACAAGGGCAAGT
GCGGCCTCCCGGAGATCTTCGACCCCCCGGAGGAGCTGGAGCGGAAGGTGTGGGAACTGGCGAGGCTGGT
CTGGCAGTCTTCCAGTGTGGTGTTCCACACGGGTGCCGGCATCAGCACTGCCTCTGCCATCCCCGACTTC
AGGGGTCCCCACGGAGTCTGGACCATGGAGGAGCGAGGTCTGGCCCCCAAGTTCGACACCACCTTTGAGA
GCGCGCGGCCCACGCAGACCCACATGGCGCTGGTGCAGCTGGAGCGCGTGGGCCTCCTCCGCTTCCTGGT
CAGCCAGAACGTGGACGGGCTCCATGTGCGCTCAGGCTTCCCCAGGGACAAACTGGCAGAGCTCCACGGG
AACATGTTTGTGGAAGAATGTGCCAAGTGTAAGACGCAGTACGTCCGAGACACAGTCGTGGGCACCATGG
GCCTGAAGGCCACGGGCCGGCTCTGCACCGTGGCTAAGGCAAGGGGGCTGCGAGCCTGCAGGGGAGAGCT
GAGGGACACCATCCTAGACTGGGAGGACTCCCTGCCCGACCGGGACCTGGCACTCGCCGATGAGGCCAGC
AGGAACGCCGACCTGTCCATCACGCTGGGTACATCGCTGCAGATCCGGCCCAGCGGGAACCTGCCGCTGG
CTACCAAGCGCCGGGGAGGCCGCCTGGTCATCGTCAACCTGCAGCCCACCAAGCACGACCGCCATGCTGA
CCTCCGCATCCATGGCTACGTTGACGAGGTCATGACCCGGCTCATGAAGCACCTGGGGCTGGAGATCCCC
GCCTGGGACGGCCCCCGTGTGCTGGAGAGGGCGCTGCCACCCCTGCCCCGCCCGCCCACCCCCAAGCTGG
AGCCCAAGGAGGAATCTCCCACCCGGATCAACGGCTCTATCCCCGCCGGCCCCAAGCAGGAGCCCTGCGC
CCAGCACAACGGCTCAGAGCCCGCCAGCCCCAAACGGGAGCGGCCCACCAGCCCTGCCCCCCACAGACCC
CCCAAAAGGGTGAAGGCCAAGGCGGTCCCCAGCTGAGGATCCGCGGCCGCGAAGGATCTGCGATCGCTCC
GGTGCCCGTCAGTGGGCAGAGCGCACATCGCCCACAGTCCCCGAGAAGTTGGGGGGAGGGGTCGGCAATT
GAACGGGTGCCTAGAGAAGGTGGCGCGGGGTAAACTGGGAAAGTGATGTCGTGTACTGGCTCCGCCTTTT
TCCCGAGGGTGGGGGAGAACCGTATATAAGTGCAGTAGTCGCCGTGAACGTTCTTTTTCGCAACGGGTTT
GCCGCCAGAACACAGCTGAAGCTTCGAGGGGCTCGCATCTCTCCTTCACGCGCCCGCCGCCCTACCTGAG
GCCGCCATCCACGCCGGTTGAGTCGCGTTCTGCCGCCTCCCGCCTGTGGTGCCTCCTGAACTGCGTCCGC
CGTCTAGGTAAGTTTAAAGCTCAGGTCGAGACCGGGCCTTTGTCCGGCGCTCCCTTGGAGCCTACCTAGA
CTCAGCCGGCTCTCCACGCTTTGCCTGACCCTGCTTGCTCAACTCTACGTCTTTGTTTCGTTTTCTGTTC
TGCGCCGTTACAGATCCAAGCTGTGACCGGCGCCTACGCTAGATGACCGAGTACAAGCCCACGGTGCGCC
TCGCCACCCGCGACGACGTCCCCAGGGCCGTACGCACCCTCGCCGCCGCGTTCGCCGACTACCCCGCCAC
GCGCCACACCGTCGATCCGGACCGCCACATCGAGCGGGTCACCGAGCTGCAAGAACTCTTCCTCACGCGC
GTCGGGCTCGACATCGGCAAGGTGTGGGTCGCGGACGACGGCGCCGCGGTGGCGGTCTGGACCACGCCGG
AGAGCGTCGAAGCGGGGGCGGTGTTCGCCGAGATCGGCCCGCGCATGGCCGAGTTGAGCGGTTCCCGGCT
GGCCGCGCAGCAACAGATGGAAGGCCTCCTGGCGCCGCACCGGCCCAAGGAGCCCGCGTGGTTCCTGGCC
ACCGTCGGCGTCTCGCCCGACCACCAGGGCAAGGGTCTGGGCAGCGCCGTCGTGCTCCCCGGAGTGGAGG
CGGCCGAGCGCGCCGGGGTGCCCGCCTTCCTGGAGACCTCCGCGCCCCGCAACCTCCCCTTCTACGAGCG
GCTCGGCTTCACCGTCACCGCCGACGTCGAGGTGCCCGAAGGACCGCGCACCTGGTGCATGACCCGCAAG
CCCGGTGCCTGAGTCGACAATCAACCTCTGGATTACAAAATTTGTGAAAGATTGACTGGTATTCTTAACT
ATGTTGCTCCTTTTACGCTATGTGGATACGCTGCTTTAATGCCTTTGTATCATGCTATTGCTTCCCGTAT
GGCTTTCATTTTCTCCTCCTTGTATAAATCCTGGTTGCTGTCTCTTTATGAGGAGTTGTGGCCCGTTGTC
AGGCAACGTGGCGTGGTGTGCACTGTGTTTGCTGACGCAACCCCCACTGGTTGGGGCATTGCCACCACCT
GTCAGCTCCTTTCCGGGACTTTCGCTTTCCCCCTCCCTATTGCCACGGCGGAACTCATCGCCGCCTGCCT
TGCCCGCTGCTGGACAGGGGCTCGGCTGTTGGGCACTGACAATTCCGTGGTGTTGTCGGGGAAATCATCG
TCCTTTCCTTGGCTGCTCGCCTGTGTTGCCACCTGGATTCTGCGCGGGACGTCCTTCTGCTACGTCCCTT
CGGCCCTCAATCCAGCGGACCTTCCTTCCCGCGGCCTGCTGCCGGCTCTGCGGCCTCTTCCGCGTCTTCG
CCTTCGCCCTCAGACGAGTCGGATCTCCCTTTGGGCCGCCTCCCCGCCTGGTACCTTTAAGACCAATGAC
TTACAAGGCAGCTGTAGATCTTAGCCACTTTTTAAAAGAAAAGGGGGGACTGGAAGGGCTAATTCACTCC
CAACGAAGATAAGATCTGCTTTTTGCTTGTACTGGGTCTCTCTGGTTAGACCAGATCTGAGCCTGGGAGC
TCTCTGGCTAACTAGGGAACCCACTGCTTAAGCCTCAATAAAGCTTGCCTTGAGTGCTTCAAGTAGTGTG
TGCCCGTCTGTTGTGTGACTCTGGTAACTAGAGATCCCTCAGACCCTTTTAGTCAGTGTGGAAAATCTCT
AGCAGTAGTAGTTCATGTCATCTTATTATTCAGTATTTATAACTTGCAAAGAAATGAATATCAGAGAGTG
AGAGGAACTTGTTTATTGCAGCTTATAATGGTTACAAATAAAGCAATAGCATCACAAATTTCACAAATAA
AGCATTTTTTTCACTGCATTCTAGTTGTGGTTTGTCCAAACTCATCAATGTATCTTATCATGTCTGGCTC
TAGCTATCCCGCCCCTAACTCCGCCCATCCCGCCCCTAACTCCGCCCAGTTCCGCCCATTCTCCGCCCCA
TGGCTGACTAATTTTTTTTATTTATGCAGAGGCCGAGGCCGCCTCGGCCTCTGAGCTATTCCAGAAGTAG
TGAGGAGGCTTTTTTGGAGGCCTAGACTTTTGCAGAGACCAAATTCGTAATCATGTCATAGCTGTTTCCT
GTGTGAAATTGTTATCCGCTCACAATTCCACACAACATACGAGCCGGAAGCATAAAGTGTAAAGCCTGGG
GTGCCTAATGAGTGAGCTAACTCACATTAATTGCGTTGCGCTCACTGCCCGCTTTCCAGTCGGGAAACCT
GTCGTGCCAGCTGCATTAATGAATCGGCCAACGCGCGGGGAGAGGCGGTTTGCGTATTGGGCGCTCTTCC
GCTTCCTCGCTCACTGACTCGCTGCGCTCGGTCGTTCGGCTGCGGCGAGCGGTATCAGCTCACTCAAAGG
CGGTAATACGGTTATCCACAGAATCAGGGGATAACGCAGGAAAGAACATGTGAGCAAAAGGCCAGCAAAA
GGCCAGGAACCGTAAAAAGGCCGCGTTGCTGGCGTTTTTCCATAGGCTCCGCCCCCCTGACGAGCATCAC
AAAAATCGACGCTCAAGTCAGAGGTGGCGAAACCCGACAGGACTATAAAGATACCAGGCGTTTCCCCCTG
GAAGCTCCCTCGTGCGCTCTCCTGTTCCGACCCTGCCGCTTACCGGATACCTGTCCGCCTTTCTCCCTTC
GGGAAGCGTGGCGCTTTCTCATAGCTCACGCTGTAGGTATCTCAGTTCGGTGTAGGTCGTTCGCTCCAAG
CTGGGCTGTGTGCACGAACCCCCCGTTCAGCCCGACCGCTGCGCCTTATCCGGTAACTATCGTCTTGAGT
CCAACCCGGTAAGACACGACTTATCGCCACTGGCAGCAGCCACTGGTAACAGGATTAGCAGAGCGAGGTA
TGTAGGCGGTGCTACAGAGTTCTTGAAGTGGTGGCCTAACTACGGCTACACTAGAAGAACAGTATTTGGT
ATCTGCGCTCTGCTGAAGCCAGTTACCTTCGGAAAAAGAGTTGGTAGCTCTTGATCCGGCAAACAAACCA
CCGCTGGTAGCGGTGGTTTTTTTGTTTGCAAGCAGCAGATTACGCGCAGAAAAAAAGGATCTCAAGAAGA
TCCTTTGATCTTTTCTACGGGGTCTGACGCTCAGTGGAACGAAAACTCACGTTAAGGGATTTTGGTCATG
AGATTATCAAAAAGGATCTTCACCTAGATCCTTTTAAATTAAAAATGAAGTTTTAAATCAATCTAAAGTA
TATATGAGTAAACTTGGTCTGACAGTTACCAATGCTTAATCAGTGAGGCACCTATCTCAGCGATCTGTCT
ATTTCGTTCATCCATAGTTGCCTGACTCCCCGTCGTGTAGATAACTACGATACGGGAGGGCTTACCATCT
GGCCCCAGTGCTGCAATGATACCGCGAGACCCACGCTCACCGGCTCCAGATTTATCAGCAATAAACCAGC
CAGCCGGAAGGGCCGAGCGCAGAAGTGGTCCTGCAACTTTATCCGCCTCCATCCAGTCTATTAATTGTTG
CCGGGAAGCTAGAGTAAGTAGTTCGCCAGTTAATAGTTTGCGCAACGTTGTTGCCATTGCTACAGGCATC
GTGGTGTCACGCTCGTCGTTTGGTATGGCTTCATTCAGCTCCGGTTCCCAACGATCAAGGCGAGTTACAT
GATCCCCCATGTTGTGCAAAAAAGCGGTTAGCTCCTTCGGTCCTCCGATCGTTGTCAGAAGTAAGTTGGC
CGCAGTGTTATCACTCATGGTTATGGCAGCACTGCATAATTCTCTTACTGTCATGCCATCCGTAAGATGC
TTTTCTGTGACTGGTGAGTACTCAACCAAGTCATTCTGAGAATAGTGTATGCGGCGACCGAGTTGCTCTT
GCCCGGCGTCAATACGGGATAATACCGCGCCACATAGCAGAACTTTAAAAGTGCTCATCATTGGAAAACG
TTCTTCGGGGCGAAAACTCTCAAGGATCTTACCGCTGTTGAGATCCAGTTCGATGTAACCCACTCGTGCA
CCCAACTGATCTTCAGCATCTTTTACTTTCACCAGCGTTTCTGGGTGAGCAAAAACAGGAAGGCAAAATG
CCGCAAAAAAGGGAATAAGGGCGACACGGAAATGTTGAATACTCATACTCTTCCTTTTTCAATATTATTG
AAGCATTTATCAGGGTTATTGTCTCATGAGCGGATACATATTTGAATGTATTTAGAAAAATAAACAAATA
GGGGTTCCGCGCACATTTCCCCGAAAAGTGCCACCTGACGTCTAAGAAACCATTATTATCATGACATTAA
CCTATAAAAATAGGCGTATCACGAGGCCCTTTCGTCTCGCGCGTTTCGGTGATGACGGTGAAAACCTCTG
ACACATGCAGCTCCCGGAGACGGTCACAGCTTGTCTGTAAGCGGATGCCGGGAGCAGACAAGCCCGTCAG
GGCGCGTCAGCGGGTGTTGGCGGGTGTCGGGGCTGGCTTAACTATGCGGCATCAGAGCAGATTGTACTGA
GAGTGCACCATATGCGGTGTGAAATACCGCACAGATGCGTAAGGAGAAAATACCGCATCAGGCGCCATTC
GCCATTCAGGCTGCGCAACTGTTGGGAAGGGCGATCGGTGCGGGCCTCTTCGCTATTACGCCAGCTGGCG
AAAGGGGGATGTGCTGCAAGGCGATTAAGTTGGGTAACGCCAGGGTTTTCCCAGTCACGA
